Addgene plasmid #147094: pT7-EGFP-C1-HsXRN1_1597-1670_O
Purpose: Mammalian Expression of HsXRN1_1597-1670
Depositing lab: Elisa Izaurralde. Depositing organization: Max Planck Institute for Developmental Biology.
Backbone
  Vector backbone: Unknown
  Vector type: Mammalian Expression
Growth in bacteria
  Bacterial resistance: Kanamycin, 50 μg/mL
  Growth temperature: 37°C
  Growth strain: DH5alpha
  Copy number: High Copy
Gene/Insert
  Gene/Insert name: HsXRN1_1597-1670
  Species: H. sapiens (human)
  Entrez Gene: XRN1 (a.k.a. SEP1)
  Cloning method: Unknown
Terms and licenses: Academic/Nonprofit Terms; Industry Terms: Not Available to Industry
Depositor comments: sequence given by NCBI : NM_019001.3. Plasmids from this collection were made available to the research community and donated after the lab closed. Please note that the sequence provided by the depositing laboratory may be theoretical/predicted or based on Sanger sequencing results. There may be discrepancies between sequencing results obtained by Addgene and the depositor sequence. If an Addgene verified sequence is not available, please contact before placing your order to request that our lab fully sequence the plasmid.
How to cite: pT7-EGFP-C1-HsXRN1_1597-1670_O was a gift from Elisa Izaurralde (Addgene plasmid # 147094 ; http://n2t.net/addgene:147094 ; RRID:Addgene_147094)
