[The description below was written by a language model from this plasmid's Addgene catalogue record and pLannotate feature annotations shown in this document.]
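Description:
pT7-EGFP-C1-HsXRN1_1597-1670_O is a 4,993 nt mammalian expression plasmid that produces a short C-terminal fragment of human XRN1 (residues 1597–1670, numbered against the NCBI reference transcript cited by the depositor) fused to the C-terminus of EGFP. The catalogue lists the backbone as unknown, but the name and feature layout are consistent with an EGFP-C1-type vector carrying an added T7 promoter. It is maintained in bacteria at high copy through a ColE1/pUC-type origin and selected with kanamycin. It also carries an f1 origin, which allows single-stranded DNA production. The NeoR/KanR gene (Tn5 aminoglycoside phosphotransferase) sits behind both a bacterial bla promoter and the SV40 enhancer/early promoter and ends with an HSV TK polyadenylation signal. The same marker therefore gives kanamycin resistance in E. coli and can support G418 selection in mammalian cells.

The expression cassette is driven by the CMV immediate early enhancer and promoter. A T7 promoter lies between the CMV promoter and the EGFP start, so the fusion could also be transcribed by T7 RNA polymerase, for example in vitro. EGFP is followed by remnant multiple cloning site sequence serving as a linker, then the 222 nt XRN1 fragment, and the transcript is terminated by an SV40 poly(A) signal. Several short annotations (HIV-1 LTR, SV40 large T antigen, ble and bGH poly(A) fragments) are probably incidental matches to backbone sequence rather than functional elements.

XRN1 is the major cytoplasmic 5'-3' exoribonuclease of mRNA decay. The record gives no purpose beyond mammalian expression of this fragment. A GFP-tagged fragment like this would suit localisation or protein interaction experiments. The depositor notes that the sequence may be theoretical or Sanger-based.
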