Features (pLannotate 1.2.2; 17 found; start..end, strand, type, name):
     61..364     +  enhancer       CMV enhancer: human cytomegalovirus immediate early enhancer
    365..568     +  promoter       CMV promoter: human cytomegalovirus (CMV) immediate early promoter
    564..597     +  LTR            5' LTR (truncated) (fragment): truncated 5' long terminal repeat (LTR) from HIV-1
    613..631     +  promoter       T7 promoter: promoter for bacteriophage T7 RNA polymerase
    665..1381    +  CDS            EGFP: EGFP is a basic (constitutively fluorescent) green fluorescent protein published in 1996, derived from Aequorea victoria. It is reported to be a rapidly-maturing weak dimer with moderate acid sensitivity.
   1382..1429    +  misc_feature   MCS (fragment): multiple cloning site
   1427..1648    +  CDS            XRN1 (fragment): XRN1_HUMAN - Also known as SEP1. Experimental evidence at protein level: Swiss-Prot protein existence level 1. Major 5'-3' exoribonuclease involved in mRNA decay. Required for the 5'-3'-processing of the G4 tetraplex-containing DNA and RNA substrates. The kinetic of hydrolysis is faster for G4 RNA tetraplex than for G4 DNA tetraplex and monomeric RNA tetraplex. Binds to RNA and DNA (By similarity). Plays a role in replication-dependent histone mRNA degradation. May act as a tumor suppressor protein in osteogenic sarcoma (OGS). From Homo sapiens (Human).
   1674..1758    +  CDS            large T antigen (fragment): large T antigen from SV40 (simian virus 40)
   1781..1902    +  polyA_signal   SV40 poly(A) signal: SV40 polyadenylation signal
   1936..2364    -  rep_origin     f1 ori (sequence partly withheld): f1 bacteriophage origin of replication; arrow indicates direction of (+) strand synthesis
   2391..2495    +  promoter       AmpR promoter: bla
   2497..2854    +  promoter       SV40 promoter: SV40 enhancer and early promoter
   2889..3683    +  CDS            NeoR/KanR: aminoglycoside phosphotransferase from Tn5; aph(3')-II (or nptII); confers resistance to neomycin, kanamycin, and G418 (Geneticin®)
   3704..3856    +  CDS            ble (fragment): BLE_KLEPN - Experimental evidence at protein level: Swiss-Prot protein existence level 1. Binding protein with a strong affinity to the bleomycin family of antibiotics. Binds to CL990; an antimitotic-antibiotic compound. From Klebsiella pneumoniae.
   3915..3962    +  polyA_signal   HSV TK poly(A) signal: herpes simplex virus thymidine kinase polyadenylation signal (Cole and Stacy, 1985)
   4053..4069    -  polyA_signal   bGH poly(A) signal (fragment): bovine growth hormone polyadenylation signal
   4291..4879    +  rep_origin     ori: high-copy-number ColE1/pMB1/pBR322/pUC origin of replication
>Addgene plasmid #147094 | pT7-EGFP-C1-HsXRN1_1597-1670_O | depositor full sequence | sequence record 289541 | Full Sequence
TAGTTATTAATAGTAATCAATTACGGGGTCATTAGTTCATAGCCCATATATGGAGTTCCGCGTTACATAA
CTTACGGTAAATGGCCCGCCTGGCTGACCGCCCAACGACCCCCGCCCATTGACGTCAATAATGACGTATG
TTCCCATAGTAACGCCAATAGGGACTTTCCATTGACGTCAATGGGTGGAGTATTTACGGTAAACTGCCCA
CTTGGCAGTACATCAAGTGTATCATATGCCAAGTACGCCCCCTATTGACGTCAATGACGGTAAATGGCCC
GCCTGGCATTATGCCCAGTACATGACCTTATGGGACTTTCCTACTTGGCAGTACATCTACGTATTAGTCA
TCGCTATTACCATGGTGATGCGGTTTTGGCAGTACATCAATGGGCGTGGATAGCGGTTTGACTCACGGGG
ATTTCCAAGTCTCCACCCCATTGACGTCAATGGGAGTTTGTTTTGGCACCAAAATCAACGGGACTTTCCA
AAATGTCGTAACAACTCCGCCCCATTGACGCAAATGGGCGGTAGGCGTGTACGGTGGGAGGTCTATATAA
GCAGAGCTCTCTGGCTAACTAGAGAACCCACTGCTTACTGGCTTATCGAAATTAATACGACTCACTATAG
GGAGACCCAAGCTCTAGCGCTACCGGTCGCCACCATGGTGAGCAAGGGCGAGGAGCTGTTCACCGGGGTG
GTGCCCATCCTGGTCGAGCTGGACGGCGACGTAAACGGCCACAAGTTCAGCGTGTCCGGCGAGGGCGAGG
GCGATGCCACCTACGGCAAGCTGACCCTGAAGTTCATCTGCACCACCGGCAAGCTGCCCGTGCCCTGGCC
CACCCTCGTGACCACCCTGACCTACGGCGTGCAGTGCTTCAGCCGCTACCCCGACCACATGAAGCAGCAC
GACTTCTTCAAGTCCGCCATGCCCGAAGGCTACGTCCAGGAGCGCACCATCTTCTTCAAGGACGACGGCA
ACTACAAGACCCGCGCCGAGGTGAAGTTCGAGGGCGACACCCTGGTGAACCGCATCGAGCTGAAGGGCAT
CGACTTCAAGGAGGACGGCAACATCCTGGGGCACAAGCTGGAGTACAACTACAACAGCCACAACGTCTAT
ATCATGGCCGACAAGCAGAAGAACGGCATCAAGGTGAACTTCAAGATCCGCCACAACATCGAGGACGGCA
GCGTGCAGCTCGCCGACCACTACCAGCAGAACACCCCCATCGGCGACGGCCCCGTGCTGCTGCCCGACAA
CCACTACCTGAGCACCCAGTCCGCCCTGAGCAAAGACCCCAACGAGAAGCGCGATCACATGGTCCTGCTG
GAGTTCGTGACCGCCGCCGGGATCACTCTCGGCATGGACGAGCTGTACAAGTCCGGACTCAGATCTCGAG
CTCAAGCTTCGAATTCTGCAGTCGACGGTGTGCACAATCAGTTTATACCTCTGCAGGTTACTAAAAAAAG
GGTTGCAAACAAAAAGAACTTTGAGAATAAGGAAGCCCAGAGTTCTCAAGCCACTCCAGTTCAGACTAGC
CAGCCAGATTCTTCCAACATTGTCAAAGTAAGTCCACGGGAGAGCTCATCAGCTTCTTTGAAGTCCTCTC
CGATTGCTCAACCTGCATCTTCTTTTCAAGTTGAAACTTAAGGATCCACCGGATCTAGATAACTGATCAT
AATCAGCCATACCACATTTGTAGAGGTTTTACTTGCTTTAAAAAACCTCCCACACCTCCCCCTGAACCTG
AAACATAAAATGAATGCAATTGTTGTTGTTAACTTGTTTATTGCAGCTTATAATGGTTACAAATAAAGCA
ATAGCATCACAAATTTCACAAATAAAGCATTTTTTTCACTGCATTCTAGTTGTGGTTTGTCCAAACTCAT
CAATGTATCTTAACGCGTAAATTGTAAGCGTTAATATTTTGTTAAAATTCGCGTTAAATTTTTGTTAAAT
CAGCTCATTTTTTAACCAATAGGCCGAAATCGGCAAAATCCCTTATAAATCAAAAGAATAGACCGAGATA
GGGT
[37 nt withheld, positions 2035-2071]
AAAGAACGTGGACTCCAACGTCAAAGG
[49 nt withheld, positions 2099-2147]
T
[91 nt withheld, positions 2149-2239]
G
[124 nt withheld, positions 2241-2364]
CAGGTGGCACTTTTCGGGGAAATGTGCGCGGAACCCCTATTTGTTTATTTTTCTAAATACATTCAAATAT
GTATCCGCTCATGAGACAATAACCCTGATAAATGCTTCAATAATATTGAAAAAGGAAGAGTCCTGAGGCG
GAAAGAACCAGCTGTGGAATGTGTGTCAGTTAGGGTGTGGAAAGTCCCCAGGCTCCCCAGCAGGCAGAAG
TATGCAAAGCATGCATCTCAATTAGTCAGCAACCAGGTGTGGAAAGTCCCCAGGCTCCCCAGCAGGCAGA
AGTATGCAAAGCATGCATCTCAATTAGTCAGCAACCATAGTCCCGCCCCTAACTCCGCCCATCCCGCCCC
TAACTCCGCCCAGTTCCGCCCATTCTCCGCCCCATGGCTGACTAATTTTTTTTATTTATGCAGAGGCCGA
GGCCGCCTCGGCCTCTGAGCTATTCCAGAAGTAGTGAGGAGGCTTTTTTGGAGGCCTAGGCTTTTGCAAA
GATCGATCAAGAGACAGGATGAGGATCGTTTCGCATGATTGAACAAGATGGATTGCACGCAGGTTCTCCG
GCCGCTTGGGTGGAGAGGCTATTCGGCTATGACTGGGCACAACAGACAATCGGCTGCTCTGATGCCGCCG
TGTTCCGGCTGTCAGCGCAGGGGCGCCCGGTTCTTTTTGTCAAGACCGACCTGTCCGGTGCCCTGAATGA
ACTGCAAGACGAGGCAGCGCGGCTATCGTGGCTGGCCACGACGGGCGTTCCTTGCGCAGCTGTGCTCGAC
GTTGTCACTGAAGCGGGAAGGGACTGGCTGCTATTGGGCGAAGTGCCGGGGCAGGATCTCCTGTCATCTC
ACCTTGCTCCTGCCGAGAAAGTATCCATCATGGCTGATGCAATGCGGCGGCTGCATACGCTTGATCCGGC
TACCTGCCCATTCGACCACCAAGCGAAACATCGCATCGAGCGAGCACGTACTCGGATGGAAGCCGGTCTT
GTCGATCAGGATGATCTGGACGAAGAGCATCAGGGGCTCGCGCCAGCCGAACTGTTCGCCAGGCTCAAGG
CGAGCATGCCCGACGGCGAGGATCTCGTCGTGACCCATGGCGATGCCTGCTTGCCGAATATCATGGTGGA
AAATGGCCGCTTTTCTGGATTCATCGACTGTGGCCGGCTGGGTGTGGCGGACCGCTATCAGGACATAGCG
TTGGCTACCCGTGATATTGCTGAAGAGCTTGGCGGCGAATGGGCTGACCGCTTCCTCGTGCTTTACGGTA
TCGCCGCTCCCGATTCGCAGCGCATCGCCTTCTATCGCCTTCTTGACGAGTTCTTCTGAGCGGGACTCTG
GGGTTCGAAATGACCGACCAAGCGACGCCCAACCTGCCATCACGAGATTTCGATTCCACCGCCGCCTTCT
ATGAAAGGTTGGGCTTCGGAATCGTTTTCCGGGACGCCGGCTGGATGATCCTCCAGCGCGGGGATCTCAT
GCTGGAGTTCTTCGCCCACCCTAGGGGGAGGCTAACTGAAACACGGAAGGAGACAATACCGGAAGGAACC
CGCGCTATGACGGCAATAAAAAGACAGAATAAAACGCACGGTGTTGGGTCGTTTGTTCATAAACGCGGGG
TTCGGTCCCAGGGCTGGCACTCTGTCGATACCCCACCGAGACCCCATTGGGGCCAATACGCCCGCGTTTC
TTCCTTTTCCCCACCCCACCCCCCAAGTTCGGGTGAAGGCCCAGGGCTCGCAGCCAACGTCGGGGCGGCA
GGCCCTGCCATAGCCTCAGGTTACTCATATATACTTTAGATTGATTTAAAACTTCATTTTTAATTTAAAA
GGATCTAGGTGAAGATCCTTTTTGATAATCTCATGACCAAAATCCCTTAACGTGAGTTTTCGTTCCACTG
AGCGTCAGACCCCGTAGAAAAGATCAAAGGATCTTCTTGAGATCCTTTTTTTCTGCGCGTAATCTGCTGC
TTGCAAACAAAAAAACCACCGCTACCAGCGGTGGTTTGTTTGCCGGATCAAGAGCTACCAACTCTTTTTC
CGAAGGTAACTGGCTTCAGCAGAGCGCAGATACCAAATACTGTCCTTCTAGTGTAGCCGTAGTTAGGCCA
CCACTTCAAGAACTCTGTAGCACCGCCTACATACCTCGCTCTGCTAATCCTGTTACCAGTGGCTGCTGCC
AGTGGCGATAAGTCGTGTCTTACCGGGTTGGACTCAAGACGATAGTTACCGGATAAGGCGCAGCGGTCGG
GCTGAACGGGGGGTTCGTGCACACAGCCCAGCTTGGAGCGAACGACCTACACCGAACTGAGATACCTACA
GCGTGAGCTATGAGAAAGCGCCACGCTTCCCGAAGGGAGAAAGGCGGACAGGTATCCGGTAAGCGGCAGG
GTCGGAACAGGAGAGCGCACGAGGGAGCTTCCAGGGGGAAACGCCTGGTATCTTTATAGTCCTGTCGGGT
TTCGCCACCTCTGACTTGAGCGTCGATTTTTGTGATGCTCGTCAGGGGGGCGGAGCCTATGGAAAAACGC
CAGCAACGCGGCCTTTTTACGGTTCCTGGCCTTTTGCTGGCCTTTTGCTCACATGTTCTTTCCTGCGTTA
TCCCCTGATTCTGTGGATAACCGTATTACCGCCATGCAT
